Addgene plasmid #127924: pDonor_ShCAST_kanR
Purpose: Kanamycin resistance donor for ShCAST
Depositing lab: Feng Zhang. Depositing organization: Broad Institute. Publication: RNA-guided DNA insertion with CRISPR-associated transposases. Strecker J, Ladha A, Gardner Z, Schmid-Burgk JL, Makarova KS, Koonin EV, Zhang F. Science. 2019 Jul 5;365(6448):48-53. doi: 10.1126/science.aax9181. Epub 2019 Jun 6. PubMed 31171706.
Backbone
  Vector backbone: pUC19, R6K origin of replication
Growth in bacteria
  Bacterial resistance: Kanamycin, 50 μg/mL
  Growth temperature: 37°C
  Growth strain: Pir1
  Copy number: Low Copy
Gene/Insert
  Gene/Insert name: KanR, R6K origin of replication
Terms and licenses: Academic/Nonprofit Terms; Industry Terms: Not Available to Industry
How to cite: pDonor_ShCAST_kanR was a gift from Feng Zhang (Addgene plasmid # 127924 ; http://n2t.net/addgene:127924 ; RRID:Addgene_127924)
