[The description below was written by a language model from this plasmid's Addgene catalogue record and pLannotate feature annotations shown in this document.]
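Description:
pDonor_ShCAST_kanR is a small bacterial donor plasmid, about 3 kb, that supplies the transposable cargo for ShCAST, a CRISPR-associated transposase system used for RNA-guided DNA insertion. The catalogue lists a pUC19 backbone carrying an R6K origin, but the feature tables show only short fragments of the ColE1/pUC origin and the pBR322 bom region. The functional replicon is therefore the R6K γ origin. This origin needs the pi initiator protein supplied in trans, so the plasmid is maintained at low copy in pir-expressing E. coli such as Pir1 and cannot replicate in ordinary strains. That conditional replication suits a donor. In a pir-negative host, lasting kanamycin resistance should come from cargo moved into another replicon or the chromosome, not from donor that persists. An incP oriT is also annotated, which could in principle allow conjugative mobilisation by a helper strain, though the record does not say it is used this way.

The selectable payload is the Tn5-derived neo (nptII) gene, which confers kanamycin resistance. The upstream tnpA fragment is most likely residual Tn5 sequence carried along with the resistance gene rather than a working transposase. The cassette lies between a full FRT site and a minimal FRT site, an arrangement that would permit FLP-mediated excision of the marker. The rrnB T1 and lambda t0 terminators sit nearby, along with small remnants of a CmR gene and the AmpR promoter.

The ShCAST transposon left and right ends, which a donor must have to define the mobilised segment, are not annotated in either table, so the exact cargo boundaries cannot be read from this record. The depositor sequence and the repository-sequenced version show the same features in the same order. They differ by 17 nt in length and in their start coordinate.
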