Features (pLannotate 1.2.2; 12 found; start..end, strand, type, name):
      1..376     -  rep_origin     R6K γ ori: γ replication origin from E. coli plasmid R6K; requires the R6K initiator protein pi for replication
    408..516     -  oriT           oriT: incP origin of transfer
    959..1006    -  protein_bind   FRT: FLP-mediated recombination occurs in the 8-bp core sequence TCTAGAAA (Turan and Bode, 2011). FLP recombinase from the Saccharomyces cerevisiae 2μ plasmid
   1065..1361    +  CDS            tnpA (fragment): TN5P_ECOLX - Also known as tnp. Experimental evidence at protein level: Swiss-Prot protein existence level 1. Mediates transposition of transposon Tn5 by a 'cut and paste' mechanism. First, the monomeric transposase binds the 19 bp inverted DNA repeats flanking the transposon. Then, dimerization of the DNA- bound transposase creates a synaptic DNA complex. After nicking of the first DNA strand, excision of the transposon proceeds through a series of intermediates. The transposase then mediates the insertion of the transposon at a new site by strand transfer. The activity of the wild- type tran
   1393..2184    +  CDS            neo: KKA2_KLEPN - Also known as kan, nptII. Experimental evidence at protein level: Swiss-Prot protein existence level 1. Resistance to kanamycin, neomycin, paromomycin, ribostamycin, butirosin and gentamicin B. From Klebsiella pneumoniae.
   2188..2204    +  promoter       AmpR promoter (fragment): bla
   2295..2328    -  protein_bind   FRT (minimal): supports FLP-mediated excision but not integration (Turan and Bode, 2011) FLP recombinase from the Saccharomyces cerevisiae 2μ plasmid
   2390..2476    -  terminator     rrnB T1 terminator: Escherichia coli rrnB; transcription terminator T1 from the E. coli rrnB gene
   2540..2569    -  CDS            CmR (fragment): chloramphenicol acetyltransferase confers resistance to chloramphenicol
   2579..2673    -  terminator     lambda t0 terminator: transcription terminator from phage lambda
   2944..2969    -  misc_feature   bom (fragment): basis of mobility region from pBR322
   2969..2994    +  rep_origin     ori (fragment): high-copy-number ColE1/pMB1/pBR322/pUC origin of replication
>Addgene plasmid #127924 | pDonor_ShCAST_kanR | depositor full sequence | sequence record 245550 | pDonor_ShCAST_kanR sequence 2999 bps
TGTCAGCCGTTAAGTGTTCCTGTGTCACTCAAAATTGCTTTGAGAGGCTCTAAGGGCTTCTCAGTGCGTT
ACATCCCTGGCTTGTTGTCCACAACCGTTAAACCTTAAAAGCTTTAAAAGCCTTATATATTCTTTTTTTT
CTTATAAAACTTAAAACCTTAGAGGCTATTTAAGTTGCTGATTTATATTAATTTTATTGTTCAAACATGA
GAGCTTAGTACGTGAAACATGAGAGCTTAGTACGTTAGCCATGAGAGCTTAGTACGTTAGCCATGAGGGT
TTAGTTCGTTAAACATGAGAGCTTAGTACGTTAAACTTGAGAGCTTAGTACGTGAAACATGAGAGCTTAG
TACGTACTATCAACAGGTTGAACTGCCCATGTTCTTTCCTGCGTTATCAGAGCTTATCGGCCAGCCTCGC
AGAGCAGGATTCCCGTTGAGCACCGCCAGGTGCGAATAAGGGACAGTGAAGAAGGAACACCCGCTCGCGG
GTGGGCCTACTTCACCTATCCTGCCCGGCTGACGCCGTTGGATACACCAAGGAAAGTCTACACGAACCCT
TTGGCAAAATCCTGTATATCGTGCGAAAAAGGATGGATATACCGAAAAAATCGCTATAATGACCCCGAAG
CAGGGTTATGCAGCGGAAAGTAAAAAATTTTTAGTTTATTAGACATCTCCACAAAAGGCGTAGTGTACAG
TGACAAATTATCTGTCGTCGGTGACAGATTAATGTCATTGTGACTATTTAATTGTCGTCGTGACCCATCA
GCGTTGCTTAATTAATTGATGACAAATTAAATGTCATCAATATAATATGCTCTGCAATTATTATACAAAG
CAATTAAAACAAGCGGATAAAAGGACTTGCTTTCAACCCACCCCTAAGTTTAATAGTTACTGAGGGGGAT
CCACTAGTGAGCTCATGCATGATCTCGAATTAGCTTCAAAAGCGCTCTGAAGTTCCTATACTTTCTAGAG
AATAGGAACTTCGGAATAGGAACTTCAAGATCCCCTGATTCCCTTTGTCAACAGCAATGGATAATTCGAT
TTAACAAATGCATGGCGCAAGGGCTGCTAAAGGAAGCGGAACACGTAGAAAGCCAGTCCGCAGAAACGGT
GCTGACCCCGGATGAATGTCAGCTACTGGGCTATCTGGACAAGGGAAAACGCAAGCGCAAAGAGAAAGCA
GGTAGCTTGCAGTGGGCTTACATGGCGATAGCTAGACTGGGCGGTTTTATGGACAGCAAGCGAACCGGAA
TTGCCAGCTGGGGCGCCCTCTGGTAAGGTTGGGAAGCCCTGCAAAGTAAACTGGATGGCTTTCTTGCCGC
CAAGGATCTGATGGCGCAGGGGATCAAGATCTGATCAAGAGACAGGATGAGGATCGTTTCGCATGATTGA
ACAAGATGGATTGCACGCAGGTTCTCCGGCCGCTTGGGTGGAGAGGCTATTCGGCTATGACTGGGCACAA
CAGACAATCGGCTGCTCTGATGCCGCCGTGTTCCGGCTGTCAGCGCAGGGGCGCCCGGTTCTTTTTGTCA
AGACCGACCTGTCCGGTGCCCTGAATGAACTGCAGGACGAGGCAGCGCGGCTATCGTGGCTGGCCACGAC
GGGCGTTCCTTGCGCAGCTGTGCTCGACGTTGTCACTGAAGCGGGAAGGGACTGGCTGCTATTGGGCGAA
GTGCCGGGGCAGGATCTCCTGTCATCCCACCTTGCTCCTGCCGAGAAAGTATCCATCATGGCTGATGCAA
TGCGGCGGCTGCATACGCTTGATCCGGCTACCTGCCCATTCGACCACCAAGCGAAACATCGCATCGAGCG
AGCACGTACTCGGATGGAAGCCGGTCTTGTCGATCAGGATGATCTGGACGAAGAGCATCAGGGGCTCGCG
CCAGCCGAACTGTTCGCCAGGCTCAAGGCGCGCATGCCCGACGGCGAGGATCTCGTCGTGACCCATGGCG
ATGCCTGCTTGCCGAATATCATGGTGGAAAATGGCCGCTTTTCTGGATTCATCGACTGTGGCCGGCTGGG
TGTGGCGGACCGCTATCAGGACATAGCGTTGGCTACCCGTGATATTGCTGAAGAGCTTGGCGGCGAATGG
GCTGACCGCTTCCTCGTGCTTTACGGTATCGCCGCTCCCGATTCGCAGCGCATCGCCTTCTATCGCCTTC
TTGACGAGTTCTTCTGAATTGAAAAAGGAAGAGTATGAGGATCCAACATTTCCAATCACTAGTGAATTAT
CTAGAATTATTCCATTGAGTAAGTTTTTAAGCACATCAGCTTCAAAAGCGCTCTGAAGTTCCTATACTTT
CTAGAGAATAGGAACTTCGGAATAGGTACTTCAAGATCCCCAATTCGAGATCGTCCGGGCCGCAAGCTCC
TAGCGGCGGATTTGTCCTACTCAGGAGAGCGTTCACCGACAAACAACAGATAAAACGAAAGGCCCAGTCT
TTCGACTGAGCCTTTCGTTTTATTTGATGCCTCAAGCTAGAGAGTCATTACCCCAGGCGTTTAAGGGCAC
CAATAACTGCCTTAAAAAAATTACGCCCCGCCCTGCCACTCATCGCAGTCTAGCTTGGATTCTCACCAAT
AAAAAACGCCCGGCGGCAACCGAGCGTTCTGAACAAATCCAGATGGAGTTCTGAGGTCATTACTGGATCT
ATCAACAGGAGTCCAAGCTCAGCTAATTAAGGCGACAGTCAATTTGTCATTATGAAAATACACAAAAGCT
TTTTCCTATCTTGCAAAGCGACAGCTAATTTGTCACAATCACGGACAACGACATCTATTTTGTCACTGCA
AAGAGGTTATGCTAAAACTGCCAAAGCGCTATAATCTATACTGTATAAGGATTTTACTGATGACAATAAT
TTGTCACAACGACATATAATTAGTCACTGTACACGTAGAGACGTAGCAATGCTACCTCTCTACAATGGTT
TTGTATGGTGCACTCTCAGTACAATCTGCCTCGCTCTGCTAATCCTGTTACCAGCCGGT
