Features (pLannotate 1.2.2; 12 found; start..end, strand, type, name):
      1..48      -  protein_bind   FRT: FLP-mediated recombination occurs in the 8-bp core sequence TCTAGAAA (Turan and Bode, 2011). FLP recombinase from the Saccharomyces cerevisiae 2μ plasmid
    107..403     +  CDS            tnpA (fragment): TN5P_ECOLX - Also known as tnp. Experimental evidence at protein level: Swiss-Prot protein existence level 1. Mediates transposition of transposon Tn5 by a 'cut and paste' mechanism. First, the monomeric transposase binds the 19 bp inverted DNA repeats flanking the transposon. Then, dimerization of the DNA- bound transposase creates a synaptic DNA complex. After nicking of the first DNA strand, excision of the transposon proceeds through a series of intermediates. The transposase then mediates the insertion of the transposon at a new site by strand transfer. The activity of the wild- type tran
    435..1226    +  CDS            neo: KKA2_KLEPN - Also known as kan, nptII. Experimental evidence at protein level: Swiss-Prot protein existence level 1. Resistance to kanamycin, neomycin, paromomycin, ribostamycin, butirosin and gentamicin B. From Klebsiella pneumoniae.
   1230..1246    +  promoter       AmpR promoter (fragment): bla
   1337..1370    -  protein_bind   FRT (minimal): supports FLP-mediated excision but not integration (Turan and Bode, 2011) FLP recombinase from the Saccharomyces cerevisiae 2μ plasmid
   1432..1518    -  terminator     rrnB T1 terminator: Escherichia coli rrnB; transcription terminator T1 from the E. coli rrnB gene
   1582..1611    -  CDS            CmR (fragment): chloramphenicol acetyltransferase confers resistance to chloramphenicol
   1621..1715    -  terminator     lambda t0 terminator: transcription terminator from phage lambda
   1986..2009    -  misc_feature   bom (fragment): basis of mobility region from pBR322
   2010..2053    +  rep_origin     ori (fragment): high-copy-number ColE1/pMB1/pBR322/pUC origin of replication
   2059..2434    -  rep_origin     R6K γ ori: γ replication origin from E. coli plasmid R6K; requires the R6K initiator protein pi for replication
   2466..2574    -  oriT           oriT: incP origin of transfer
>Addgene plasmid #127924 | pDonor_ShCAST_kanR | addgene full sequence | sequence record 252669 | Addgene NGS Result
GAAGTTCCTATACTTTCTAGAGAATAGGAACTTCGGAATAGGAACTTCAAGATCCCCTGATTCCCTTTGT
CAACAGCAATGGATAATTCGATTTAACAAATGCATGGCGCAAGGGCTGCTAAAGGAAGCGGAACACGTAG
AAAGCCAGTCCGCAGAAACGGTGCTGACCCCGGATGAATGTCAGCTACTGGGCTATCTGGACAAGGGAAA
ACGCAAGCGCAAAGAGAAAGCAGGTAGCTTGCAGTGGGCTTACATGGCGATAGCTAGACTGGGCGGTTTT
ATGGACAGCAAGCGAACCGGAATTGCCAGCTGGGGCGCCCTCTGGTAAGGTTGGGAAGCCCTGCAAAGTA
AACTGGATGGCTTTCTTGCCGCCAAGGATCTGATGGCGCAGGGGATCAAGATCTGATCAAGAGACAGGAT
GAGGATCGTTTCGCATGATTGAACAAGATGGATTGCACGCAGGTTCTCCGGCCGCTTGGGTGGAGAGGCT
ATTCGGCTATGACTGGGCACAACAGACAATCGGCTGCTCTGATGCCGCCGTGTTCCGGCTGTCAGCGCAG
GGGCGCCCGGTTCTTTTTGTCAAGACCGACCTGTCCGGTGCCCTGAATGAACTGCAGGACGAGGCAGCGC
GGCTATCGTGGCTGGCCACGACGGGCGTTCCTTGCGCAGCTGTGCTCGACGTTGTCACTGAAGCGGGAAG
GGACTGGCTGCTATTGGGCGAAGTGCCGGGGCAGGATCTCCTGTCATCCCACCTTGCTCCTGCCGAGAAA
GTATCCATCATGGCTGATGCAATGCGGCGGCTGCATACGCTTGATCCGGCTACCTGCCCATTCGACCACC
AAGCGAAACATCGCATCGAGCGAGCACGTACTCGGATGGAAGCCGGTCTTGTCGATCAGGATGATCTGGA
CGAAGAGCATCAGGGGCTCGCGCCAGCCGAACTGTTCGCCAGGCTCAAGGCGCGCATGCCCGACGGCGAG
GATCTCGTCGTGACCCATGGCGATGCCTGCTTGCCGAATATCATGGTGGAAAATGGCCGCTTTTCTGGAT
TCATCGACTGTGGCCGGCTGGGTGTGGCGGACCGCTATCAGGACATAGCGTTGGCTACCCGTGATATTGC
TGAAGAGCTTGGCGGCGAATGGGCTGACCGCTTCCTCGTGCTTTACGGTATCGCCGCTCCCGATTCGCAG
CGCATCGCCTTCTATCGCCTTCTTGACGAGTTCTTCTGAATTGAAAAAGGAAGAGTATGAGGATCCAACA
TTTCCAATCACTAGTGAATTATCTAGAATTATTCCATTGAGTAAGTTTTTAAGCACATCAGCTTCAAAAG
CGCTCTGAAGTTCCTATACTTTCTAGAGAATAGGAACTTCGGAATAGGTACTTCAAGATCCCCAATTCGA
GATCGTCCGGGCCGCAAGCTCCTAGCGGCGGATTTGTCCTACTCAGGAGAGCGTTCACCGACAAACAACA
GATAAAACGAAAGGCCCAGTCTTTCGACTGAGCCTTTCGTTTTATTTGATGCCTCAAGCTAGAGAGTCAT
TACCCCAGGCGTTTAAGGGCACCAATAACTGCCTTAAAAAAATTACGCCCCGCCCTGCCACTCATCGCAG
TCTAGCTTGGATTCTCACCAATAAAAAACGCCCGGCGGCAACCGAGCGTTCTGAACAAATCCAGATGGAG
TTCTGAGGTCATTACTGGATCTATCAACAGGAGTCCAAGCTCAGCTAATTAAGGCGACAGTCAATTTGTC
ATTATGAAAATACACAAAAGCTTTTTCCTATCTTGCAAAGCGACAGCTAATTTGTCACAATCACGGACAA
CGACATCTATTTTGTCACTGCAAAGAGGTTATGCTAAAACTGCCAAAGCGCTATAATCTATACTGTATAA
GGATTTTACTGATGACAATAATTTGTCACAACGACATATAATTAGTCACTGTACACGTAGAGACGTAGCA
ATGCTACCTCTCTACAATGGTTTTGTATGGTGCACTCTCAGTACAATCTTGTAGCACCGCCTACATACCT
CGCTCTGCTAATCCTGTTACCAGCCGGTTGTCAGCCGTTAAGTGTTCCTGTGTCACTCAAAATTGCTTTG
AGAGGCTCTAAGGGCTTCTCAGTGCGTTACATCCCTGGCTTGTTGTCCACAACCGTTAAACCTTAAAAGC
TTTAAAAGCCTTATATATTCTTTTTTTTCTTATAAAACTTAAAACCTTAGAGGCTATTTAAGTTGCTGAT
TTATATTAATTTTATTGTTCAAACATGAGAGCTTAGTACGTGAAACATGAGAGCTTAGTACGTTAGCCAT
GAGAGCTTAGTACGTTAGCCATGAGGGTTTAGTTCGTTAAACATGAGAGCTTAGTACGTTAAACTTGAGA
GCTTAGTACGTGAAACATGAGAGCTTAGTACGTACTATCAACAGGTTGAACTGCCCATGTTCTTTCCTGC
GTTATCAGAGCTTATCGGCCAGCCTCGCAGAGCAGGATTCCCGTTGAGCACCGCCAGGTGCGAATAAGGG
ACAGTGAAGAAGGAACACCCGCTCGCGGGTGGGCCTACTTCACCTATCCTGCCCGGCTGACGCCGTTGGA
TACACCAAGGAAAGTCTACACGAACCCTTTGGCAAAATCCTGTATATCGTGCGAAAAAGGATGGATATAC
CGAAAAAATCGCTATAATGACCCCGAAGCAGGGTTATGCAGCGGAAAGTAAAAAATTTTTAGTTTATTAG
ACATCTCCACAAAAGGCGTAGTGTACAGTGACAAATTATCTGTCGTCGGTGACAGATTAATGTCATTGTG
ACTATTTAATTGTCGTCGTGACCCATCAGCGTTGCTTAATTAATTGATGACAAATTAAATGTCATCAATA
TAATATGCTCTGCAATTATTATACAAAGCAATTAAAACAAGCGGATAAAAGGACTTGCTTTCAACCCACC
CCTAAGTTTAATAGTTACTGAGGGGGATCCACTAGTGAGCTCATGCATGATCTCGAATTAGCTTCAAAAG
CGCTCT
